>Addgene plasmid #59642 | pBS-SK(-) Dmel Or22b | addgene partial sequence | sequence record 96256 | M13pUC-Fwd 5'-CCCAGTCACGACGTTGTAAAACG-3'
TGTAATACGACTCACTATAGGGCGAATTGGGTACCGGGCCCCCCCTCGAGTTTTTTTTTTTTTTTTTTCC
GGGGGCGCCACAAGCAGTAAGTACTGAAGGTTTATTAATGTGAAGAAATATTTTCTCGAGTGTAGGTTTA
TAATAGCAGAGCTTGCATATCTTAACTTATTGAAACTTTTCTGCCAAGTTAAATTGTTTCACTATTGTAA
CCACAGTAAAGGCCAGCTTCACCATATTTAAATTTGTTTGCATGGAAATAGGAAAGACTCCACCAGCCGT
AAGAATAATGGGCTGCTGAAGATTGTGAAGAAAGTATACCAAAGTGGATTTGTAGCGACGATCGGCAGAT
GTCCAGTCCGATTGAAAAAGGGAGTCGGCCATCTCTTGGCAGTCATCCATAATCATGTTACACAAATAGC
AAAAGGGGAACGTCTGCATAGATACGCAGGACATAAAAAGGACAACGGCGACACCAGTCGAAAGTGTTGA
GAAAAACATTATATTTATCATTGACAGACCCAGTACAATACCGATCAAGAGGAACTGCACAAAAATTGTC
CCCGAAAAGACGGATCGCAATGCGTCGACATAGTCCAATATCAAGCGGTGATCTCGAACGCAGTCGGCGA
GCTCCTTCAAGTACTCATCTTCCGTCCTTCCTGGTTCCGATCGTAGATTTCGCAGGCGCTGTTTCAGAAG
GGTGATGTGGCATCGTGCTATTACCATGGAGATCAAAGGACACACATCCGTGCAGAGATCCATGAAGACG
GCCCACCCCCTAAGAATGACTTCGGCGATGCTAGAGATGTAAAATTGCTTTTCGGGGTCGACGTAGGGAA
AGTACATGCGCCAGGCATGGATTCTCTTCATTATAAATGACAAAAAGTTTGAAATCAAAAAGCTAGTGTA
CGCAATGTGATAGAAAATATAGCAAAAGTTTCCCAGGGCGACATGTCGATGTACAATGGTCCTCTCCTCA
TCACAAACGCATCTCTTGTCCAGCTCATCCAGTGACA
