>Addgene plasmid #59642 | pBS-SK(-) Dmel Or22b | addgene partial sequence | sequence record 96260 | M13pUC-Rev 5'-AGCGGATAACAATTTCACACAGG-3'
TGACCATGATTACGCCAAGCTCGAAATTAACCCTCACTAAAGGGAACAAAAGCTGGAGCTCCACCGCGGT
GGCGGCCGCTCTAGAACTAGTGGATCCCCCGGGCTGCAGGAATTCGGCACGAGGAAATGTTAAGCCAGTT
CTTTCCCCACATTAAAGAAAAGCCATTGAGCGAGCGGGTTAAGTCCCGAGATGCCTTCGTTTACTTAGAT
CGGGTGATGTGGTCCTTTGGCTGGACAGTGCCTGAAAACAAAAGGTGGGATCTACATTACAAACTGTGGT
CAACTTTCGTGACATTGTTGATATTTATCCTTCTGCCGATATCGGTAAGCGTTGAGTATATTCAGCGGTT
CAAGACCTTCTCGGCGGGTGAGTTTCTTAGCTCAATCCAGATTGGCGTTAACATGTACGGAAGCAGCTTT
AAAAGTTATTTGACCATGATGGGATATAAGAAGAGACAGGAGGCTAAGATGTCACTGGATGAGCTGGACA
AGAGATGCGTTTGTGATGAGGAGAGGACCATTGTACATCGACATGTCGCCCTGGGAAACTTTTGCTATAT
TTTCTATCACATTGCGTACACTAGCTTTTTGATTTCAAACTTTTTGTCATTTATAATGAAGAGAATCCAT
GCCTGGCGCATGTACTTTCCCTACGTCGACCCCGAAAAGCAATTTTACATCTCTAGCATCGCCGAAGTCA
TTCTTAGGGGGTGGGCCGTCTTCATGGATCTCTGCACGGATGTGTGTCCTTTGATCTCCATGGTAATAGC
ACGATGCCACATCACCCTTCTGAAACAGCGCCTGCGAAATCTACGATCGGAACCAGGAAGGACGGAAGAT
GAGTACTTGAAGGAGCTCGCCGACTGCGTTCGAGATCACCGCTTGATA
