[The description below was written by a language model from this plasmid's Addgene catalogue record.]
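Description:
pBS-SK(-) Dmel Or22b is a cloning plasmid built on the Stratagene pBluescript SK(-) phagemid backbone (about 2.96 kb without insert) carrying a roughly 1.3 kb cDNA-derived insert of the Drosophila melanogaster odorant receptor gene Or22b (CG4231, also known by older names such as DOR22A.2 and DOR67). It is propagated in E. coli as a high-copy plasmid under ampicillin selection. Although it is catalogued as a bacterial expression vector, its stated purpose is not protein production but to serve as a template for a probe that detects Or22b expression.

No feature table is provided, so the orientation of the insert, the restriction sites used and the exact boundaries of the cDNA are not recorded, and the cloning method is listed as unknown. The insert is flanked by the standard M13 forward and reverse sequencing primer sites, which places it in the vector's polylinker. In pBluescript vectors generally, this polylinker sits within the lacZα fragment and is bracketed by opposing T3 and T7 phage RNA polymerase promoters, and the backbone also carries an f1 origin for single-stranded DNA rescue. That arrangement allows a linearised template to be transcribed in vitro from either side to give labelled sense or antisense RNA. Which promoter yields the antisense strand here cannot be determined from the record.

The plasmid belongs to a set of receptor probes associated with work mapping the spatial pattern of olfactory receptor expression in the fly antenna. Its typical use is therefore generating riboprobes for RNA in situ hybridisation to identify the olfactory sensory neurons that express Or22b.
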