Addgene plasmid #59642: pBS-SK(-) Dmel Or22b
Purpose: Probe for Drosophila melanogaster Or22b expression
Depositing lab: Richard Axel & Leslie Vosshall. Depositing organization: Columbia University. Publication: A spatial map of olfactory receptor expression in the Drosophila antenna. Vosshall LB, Amrein H, Morozov PS, Rzhetsky A, Axel R. Cell. 1999 Mar 5;96(5):725-36. 10.1016/S0092-8674(00)80582-6 PubMed 10089887.
Backbone
  Vector backbone: pBS-SK-
  Backbone manufacturer: Stratagene
  Backbone size w/o insert (bp): 2958
  Vector type: Bacterial Expression
Growth in bacteria
  Bacterial resistance: Ampicillin, 100 μg/mL
  Growth temperature: 37°C
  Growth strain: DH5alpha
  Copy number: High Copy
Gene/Insert
  Gene/Insert name: Or22b
  Species: D. melanogaster (fly)
  Insert size (bp): 1300
  Entrez Gene: Or22b (a.k.a. Dmel_CG4231, 22A.2, 22b, AN12, CG4231, DOR22A.2, DOR22b, DOR67, Dmel\CG4231, Dor67, OR22b, Or22A.2, Or67, dOr22b, dor67)
  Cloning method: Unknown
  Sequencing primers: 5′ M13-F20; 3′ M13-Rev
Terms and licenses: Academic/Nonprofit Terms; Industry Terms: Not Available to Industry
Depositor comments: source: cDNA
How to cite: pBS-SK(-) Dmel Or22b was a gift from Richard Axel & Leslie Vosshall (Addgene plasmid # 59642 ; http://n2t.net/addgene:59642 ; RRID:Addgene_59642)
